>Addgene plasmid #43416 | II-TACC | depositor partial sequence | sequence record 58681 | II-TACC sequence 426 bps
CGTCTCGCTTAACCCCAGAGCAGGTCGTGGCCATTGCCTCGAATGGAGGGGGCAAACAGGCGTTGGAAAC
CGTACAACGATTGCTGCCGGTGCTGTGCCAAGCGCACGGACTCACCCCAGAGCAGGTCGTGGCAATCGCC
TCCAACATTGGCGGGAAACAGGCACTCGAGACTGTCCAGCGCCTGCTTCCCGTGCTGTGCCAAGCGCACG
GCCTCACCCCAGAGCAGGTCGTGGCGATCGCAAGCCACGACGGAGGAAAGCAAGCCTTGGAAACAGTACA
GAGGCTGTTGCCTGTGCTGTGCCAAGCGCACGGATTAACCCCAGAGCAGGTCGTGGCGATCGCAAGCCAC
GACGGAGGAAAGCAAGCCTTGGAAACAGTACAGAGGCTGTTGCCTGTGCTGTGCCAAGCGCACGGGCTCA
GAGACG
