>Addgene plasmid #43416 | II-TACC | addgene partial sequence | sequence record 60642 | M13-F20 5'-TGTAAAACGACGGCCAGT-3'
CTATAGGGCGAATTGGGCCCTCTAGATGCATGCTCGAGCGGCCGCCAGTGTGATGGATATCTGCAGAATT
CGCCCTTGCCGTCCTAGCGCGTCTCGCTTAACCCCAGAGCAGGTCGTGGCCATTGCCTCGAATGGAGGGG
GCAAACAGGCGTTGGAAACCGTACAACGATTGCTGCCGGTGCTGTGCCAAGCGCACGGACTCACCCCAGA
GCAGGTCGTGGCAATCGCCTCCAACATTGGCGGGAAACAGGCACTCGAGACTGTCCAGCGCCTGCTTCCC
GTGCTGTGCCAAGCGCACGGCCTCACCCCAGAGCAGGTCGTGGCGATCGCAAGCCACGACGGAGGAAAGC
AAGCCTTGGAAACAGTACAGAGGCTGTTGCCTGTGCTGTGCCAAGCGCACGGATTAACCCCAGAGCAGGT
CGTGGCGATCGCAAGCCACGACGGAGGAAAGCAAGCCTTGGAAACAGTACAGAGGCTGTTGCCTGTGCTG
TGCCAAGCGCACGGGCTCAGAGACGTGGGCACAGGAAAGAAAGGCGAATTCCAGCACACTGGCGGCCGTT
ACTAGTGGATCCGAGCTCGGTACCAAGCTTGATGCATAGCTTGAGTATTCTATAGTGTCACCTAAATAGC
TTGGCGTAATCATGGTCATAGCTGTTTCCTGTGTGAAATTGTTATCCGCTCACAATTCCACACAACATAC
GAGCCGGAAGCATAAAGTGTAAAGCCTGGGGTGCCTAATGAGTGAGCTAACTCACATTAATTGCGTTGCG
CTC
