[The description below was written by a language model from this plasmid's Addgene catalogue record.]
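Description:
II-TACC is a bacterial cloning plasmid built on the commercial pCRII-TOPO backbone (about 4 kb without insert), carrying a 426 bp synthetic insert introduced by TOPO cloning. It is maintained at high copy in E. coli and can be selected with both ampicillin and kanamycin, reflecting the two resistance markers present on this backbone. The insert sits between the T7 and M13-reverse priming sites of the vector, which are the recorded sequencing primers. No feature table is supplied, so other backbone elements (origins, promoters flanking the cloning site) are not itemised in the record.

The record does not describe the insert beyond its name, synthetic origin and size. The associated publication concerns a TALEN genome-editing system used to generate human stem cell-based disease models, which places the plasmid within a TALEN assembly toolkit. On that basis, the name plausibly denotes a pre-assembled block of four TAL effector repeat modules recognising the bases T, A, C and C, with "II" indicating the position of that block in an ordered assembly. The insert length is consistent with about four repeats of the usual TAL repeat size, but this interpretation is an inference from the name and context, not something stated in the catalogue fields. There is no eukaryotic promoter, reporter or nuclease domain recorded, so the plasmid is best regarded as a storage and source vector. Its repeat block would be excised or amplified and combined with other library members into a full-length TALEN expression construct, and it is not a functional genome-editing reagent by itself.
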