Addgene plasmid #43416: II-TACC
Depositing lab: Chad Cowan & Kiran Musunuru. Depositing organization: Harvard University. Publication: A TALEN Genome-Editing System for Generating Human Stem Cell-Based Disease Models. Ding Q, Lee YK, Schaefer EA, Peters DT, Veres A, Kim K, Kuperwasser N, Motola DL, Meissner TB, Hendriks WT, Trevisan M, Gupta RM, Moisan A, Banks E, Friesen M, Schinzel RT, Xia F, Tang A, Xia Y, Figueroa E, Wann A, Ahfeldt T, Daheron L, Zhang F, Rubin LL, Peng LF, Chung RT, Musunuru K, Cowan CA. Cell Stem Cell. 2012 Dec 12. pii: S1934-5909(12)00645-5. doi: 10.1016/j.stem.2012.11.011. PubMed 23246482.
Backbone
  Vector backbone: pCRII-TOPO
  Backbone manufacturer: Invitrogen
  Backbone size w/o insert (bp): 3973
  Vector type: Bacterial Cloning
Growth in bacteria
  Bacterial resistance: Ampicillin and Kanamycin, 100 & 50 μg/mL
  Growth temperature: 37°C
  Growth strain: Top10
  Copy number: High Copy
Gene/Insert
  Gene/Insert name: II-TACC
  Species: Synthetic
  Insert size (bp): 426
  Cloning method: TOPO Cloning
  Sequencing primers: 5′ T7; 3′ M13-rev
Terms and licenses: Academic/Nonprofit Terms; Industry Terms: Not Available to Industry
How to cite: II-TACC was a gift from Chad Cowan & Kiran Musunuru (Addgene plasmid # 43416 ; http://n2t.net/addgene:43416 ; RRID:Addgene_43416)
